Addgene plasmid #67394: pDEST47-ARF6-GFP
Purpose: Mammalian expression of hArf6 with C-term GFP tag
Depositing lab: Richard Kahn. Depositing organization: Emory University. Publication: Tool box: Plasmids for the expression or knockdown of human ARF Family GTPases (ARF/ARL/SAR) and their co-expression in bacteria with N-myristoyltransferases. Kerr SC, Kahn RA. Cell Logist. 2015 Sep 21;5(3):e1090523. doi: 10.1080/21592799.2015.1090523. eCollection 2015 Jul-Sep. PubMed 27057421.
Backbone
  Vector backbone: pcDNA-DEST47
  Backbone manufacturer: Life Technologies
  Vector type: Mammalian Expression
  Selectable markers: Neomycin (select with G418)
Growth in bacteria
  Bacterial resistance: Ampicillin, 100 μg/mL
  Growth temperature: 37°C
  Growth strain: DH5alpha
  Copy number: High Copy
Gene/Insert
  Gene/Insert name: ARF6 (alt name: pRK5n-D47)
  Species: H. sapiens (human)
  Entrez Gene: ARF6
  Promoter: CMV
  Tag / fusion protein: GFP (C terminal on backbone)
  Cloning method: Gateway Cloning
  Sequencing primers: 5′ CMV-F; 3′ GFP-R
Terms and licenses: Academic/Nonprofit Terms; Industry Terms: Not Available to Industry
How to cite: pDEST47-ARF6-GFP was a gift from Richard Kahn (Addgene plasmid # 67394 ; http://n2t.net/addgene:67394 ; RRID:Addgene_67394)
