[The description below was written by a language model from this plasmid's Addgene catalogue record.]
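Description:
pDEST47-ARF6-GFP is a mammalian expression plasmid built on the commercial Gateway destination vector pcDNA-DEST47. It carries the human ARF6 coding sequence, introduced by Gateway recombination so that it lies downstream of the CMV promoter and in frame with a GFP tag supplied by the backbone at the C terminus. CMV is a strong constitutive viral promoter widely used to drive high-level expression in transfected mammalian cells, so the expected product is an ARF6-GFP fusion protein that can be followed by fluorescence. Placing the tag at the C terminus leaves the N terminus of the GTPase free. This is generally relevant for ARF family proteins, whose N termini are modified by myristoylation, although the record does not give this as the design rationale.

In bacteria the plasmid is maintained as a high-copy construct under ampicillin selection. In mammalian cells a neomycin resistance marker allows G418 selection, for example to enrich for or establish stably expressing populations. No feature table is provided, so details such as the origin of replication, the polyadenylation signals, the recombination site remnants flanking the insert and the specific GFP variant are not stated in the record.

The construct belongs to a toolbox of plasmids for expressing or knocking down human ARF family GTPases (ARF, ARL and SAR proteins). Its stated purpose is mammalian expression of C-terminally GFP-tagged human ARF6, which suits it to work such as visualising the protein's localisation or detecting it through the GFP tag in cultured cells.
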