>Addgene plasmid #67394 | pDEST47-ARF6-GFP | addgene partial sequence | sequence record 119303 | GFPfusionREV 5'-CTCCACTGACAGAAAATTTG-3'
AATTGGGACAACTCCAGTGAAAAGTTCTTCTCCTTTGCTAGCCATTCTAGATCGAACCACTTTGTACAAG
AAAGCTGGGTCAGATTTGTAGTTAGAGGTTAACCATGTGAGCCCCTCATAGAGTCCGTCCCCTGAGGTGG
CACAGGAGGGCTGCACATACCAGTTCCTGTCCCGAATCCGGGTCAGGCCCAGTTTCTCCTGGATCTCGTG
GGGTTTCATGGCATCGGGCAGGTCCTGCTTGTTGGCGAAGATGAGGATTATGGCGTCCCTCATCTCCCGG
TCATTGATAATGCGGTGCAGCTCCTGGCGAGCCTCATCGATGCGGTCGCGGTCGGCGCAGTCCACTACGA
AGATGAGACCTTGGGTCCCAGTGTAGTAATGCCGCCAGAGCGGCCGGATCTTGTCCTGGCCGCCCACATC
CCATACGTTGAACTTGACATTTTTGTAAGTCACCGTCTCCACGTTGAAACCCACAGTGGGAATGGTGGTC
ACCGACTGGCCCAGCTTCAACTTGTACAGGATTGTTGTCTTGCCGGCCGCGTCCAGGCCCAACATGAGGA
TCCGCATTTCCTTGTTCCCGAAGATTTTGGATAGCACCTTCCCCATGGTTCTATCTCCTTCTAAGCCTGC
TTTTTTGTACAAACTTGTTTGATCAAGCTTAACTAGCCAGCTTGGGTCTCCCTATAGTGAGTCGTATTAA
TTTCGATAAGCCAGTAAGCAGTGGGTTCTCTAGTTAGCCAGAGAGCTCTGCTTATATAGACCTCCCACCG
TACACGCCTACCGCCCATTTGCGTCAATGGGGCGGAGTTGTTACGACATTTTGGAAAGTCCCGTTGATTT
TGGTGCCAAAACAAACTCCCATTGACGTCAATGGGGTGGAGACTTGGAAAATCCCCGTGAGTCAAACCGC
TATCCACGCCCATTGATGTACTGCCAAAACCGCATCACCATGGTAATAGCGATGACTAA
